Addgene plasmid #162580: pFastBac1_GI.1_N116C-G193C
Purpose: Expresses norovirus GI.1 VP1 protein with mutations N116C-G193C in Sf9 insect cells
Depositing lab: Peter Kwong. Depositing organization: National Institute of Allergy and Infectious Diseases (NIAID). Publication: Disulfide stabilization of human norovirus GI.1 virus-like particles focuses immune response toward blockade epitopes. Verardi R, Lindesmith LC, Tsybovsky Y, Gorman J, Chuang GY, Edwards CE, Brewer-Jensen PD, Mallory ML, Ou L, Schon A, Shi W, Tully ES, Georgiou G, Baric RS, Kwong PD. NPJ Vaccines. 2020 Dec 14;5(1):110. doi: 10.1038/s41541-020-00260-w. PubMed 33318483.
Backbone
  Vector backbone: pFastBac1
  Backbone manufacturer: ThermoFisher
  Backbone size w/o insert (bp): 4776
  Total vector size (bp): 6379
  Vector type: Insect Expression
  Selectable markers: Gentamicin
Growth in bacteria
  Bacterial resistance: Ampicillin, 100 μg/mL
  Growth temperature: 37°C
  Growth strain: DH5alpha
  Copy number: Unknown
Gene/Insert
  Gene/Insert name: VP1 protein from human norovirus GI.1 (alt name: 58 kd capsid protein [Norwalk virus])
  Species: Norovirus
  Insert size (bp): 1590
  Mutation: Asparagine 116 was mutated to Cysteine and Glycine 193 was mutated to Cysteine
  Promoter: polyhedrin
  Cloning method: Unknown
  Sequencing primers: 5′ GGATTATTCATACCGTCCCA
Terms and licenses: Academic/Nonprofit Terms; Industry Terms: Not Available to Industry
How to cite: pFastBac1_GI.1_N116C-G193C was a gift from Peter Kwong (Addgene plasmid # 162580 ; http://n2t.net/addgene:162580 ; RRID:Addgene_162580)
