[The description below was written by a language model from this plasmid's Addgene catalogue record and pLannotate feature annotations shown in this document.]
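Description:
pFastBac1_GI.1_N116C-G193C is a baculovirus donor (transfer) plasmid built on the commercial pFastBac1 backbone for producing a mutant norovirus capsid protein in Sf9 insect cells. It is propagated in E. coli through a high-copy ColE1/pUC-type origin and selected with ampicillin via the β-lactamase gene. An f1 phage origin is also present. The catalogue lists a total size of 6,379 bp, slightly larger than the 6,356 nt sequenced record from which the feature table was generated.

The payload is the 1,590 bp open reading frame for VP1, the major capsid protein of human norovirus GI.1 (Norwalk virus), carrying two substitutions, N116C and G193C. According to the associated publication title, these cysteines are intended to introduce a disulfide bond that stabilises GI.1 virus-like particles. No epitope or purification tag is annotated or recorded. The gene is driven by the Autographa californica polyhedrin promoter, a very strong, very late baculovirus promoter, and is followed by the SV40 polyadenylation signal. This expression cassette, together with a gentamicin acetyltransferase gene expressed from the Pc integron promoter, lies between the Tn7L and Tn7R ends of a mini-Tn7 element. In the Bac-to-Bac system, that arrangement lets the cassette transpose site-specifically into a bacmid held in a suitable E. coli host, with gentamicin resistance marking the transposed segment. The recombinant bacmid is then used to generate baculovirus that infects insect cells.

The construct is used to express disulfide-stabilised VP1. The linked publication concerns GI.1 virus-like particles of this kind and their ability to focus the immune response toward blockade epitopes, in a vaccine research context.
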