Features (pLannotate 1.2.2; 15 found; start..end, strand, type, name):
      1..92      +  promoter       polyhedrin promoter: polh from Autographa californica; promoter for the baculovirus polyhedrin gene
    135..1724    +  CDS            CAPSD_NVN68: Experimental evidence at protein level: Swiss-Prot protein existence level 1. Soluble capsid protein may play a role in viral immunoevasion. From Norwalk virus (strain GI/Human/United States/Norwalk/1968) (Hu/NV/NV/1968/US).
   1837..1920    +  CDS            large T antigen (fragment): large T antigen from SV40 (simian virus 40)
   1943..2077    +  polyA_signal   SV40 poly(A) signal: SV40 polyadenylation signal
   2106..2271    -  mobile_element Tn7L: mini-Tn7 element (left end of the Tn7 transposon) Tn7
   2434..2450    +  CDS            lacZα (fragment): LacZα fragment of β-galactosidase; lacZ fragment
   2455..2909    +  rep_origin     f1 ori (sequence partly withheld): f1 bacteriophage origin of replication; arrow indicates direction of (+) strand synthesis
   2935..3039    +  promoter       AmpR promoter: bla
   3040..3900    +  CDS            AmpR: β-lactamase; bla; confers resistance to ampicillin, carbenicillin, and related antibiotics
   4071..4659    +  rep_origin     ori: high-copy-number ColE1/pMB1/pBR322/pUC origin of replication
   4845..4896    -  misc_feature   bom (fragment): basis of mobility region from pBR322
   4964..5188    -  mobile_element Tn7R: mini-Tn7 element (right end of the Tn7 transposon) Tn7
   5255..5788    -  CDS            GmR: gentamycin acetyltransferase; aacC1; confers resistance to gentamycin
   5977..6005    -  promoter       Pc promoter: intI1 (promoter lies within the coding sequence); class 1 integron promoter
   5983..6330    -  CDS            YPR2_ECOLX (fragment): Protein predicted: Swiss-Prot protein existence level 4. From Escherichia coli.
>Addgene plasmid #162580 | pFastBac1_GI.1_N116C-G193C | addgene full sequence | sequence record 321923 | Addgene NGS Result
ATCATGGAGATAATTAAAATGATAACCATCTCGCAAATAAATAAGTATTTTACTGTTTTCGTAACAGTTT
TGTAATAAAAAAACCTATAAATATTCCGGATTATTCATACCGTCCCACCATCGGGCGCGGATCCATGATG
ATGGCTTCAAAGGACGCTACTTCTTCTGTGGACGGTGCTTCTGGAGCTGGTCAGCTGGTCCCAGAGGTGA
ACGCTTCCGACCCACTGGCCATGGACCCTGTGGCTGGCTCTTCAACCGCTGTGGCCACTGCTGGACAGGT
CAACCCCATCGACCCATGGATCATCAACAACTTCGTGCAGGCCCCTCAGGGCGAGTTCACTATCTCACCC
AACAACACCCCAGGTGACGTCCTGTTCGACCTGTCCCTGGGCCCTCACCTGAACCCCTTCCTGCTGCACC
TGAGCCAGATGTACAACGGCTGGGTCGGAAACATGAGGGTGAGAATCATGCTGGCCGGTTGCGCTTTCAC
CGCCGGCAAGATCATCGTCTCATGCATCCCTCCCGGCTTCGGTTCCCACAACCTGACTATCGCCCAGGCT
ACCCTGTTCCCACACGTCATCGCTGACGTGAGGACTCTGGACCCAATCGAGGTGCCTCTGGAAGACGTCA
GAAACGTGCTGTTCCACAACAACGACAGGAACCAGCAGACCATGAGACTGGTCTGCATGCTGTACACCCC
TCTGAGGACTTGTGGCGGAACTGGAGACAGCTTCGTGGTCGCCGGTCGTGTGATGACTTGCCCATCTCCT
GACTTCAACTTCCTGTTCCTGGTCCCACCTACCGTGGAGCAGAAGACTAGGCCATTCACCCTGCCTAACC
TGCCCCTGTCCAGCCTGTCCAACAGCAGAGCTCCCCTGCCAATCTCTTCAATGGGCATCAGCCCTGACAA
CGTCCAGTCTGTGCAGTTCCAGAACGGACGCTGCACTCTGGACGGACGTCTGGTCGGTACCACTCCCGTG
TCTCTGTCACACGTCGCCAAGATCAGGGGCACTTCCAACGGAACCGTGATCAACCTGACTGAGCTGGACG
GTACCCCATTCCACCCTTTCGAAGGCCCTGCTCCCATCGGATTCCCTGACCTGGGTGGCTGCGACTGGCA
CATCAACATGACTCAGTTCGGCCACTCCAGCCAGACCCAGTACGACGTGGACACCACTCCCGACACCTTC
GTCCCACACCTGGGTAGCATCCAGGCCAACGGTATCGGCTCTGGAAACTACGTGGGCGTCCTGTCTTGGA
TCTCACCCCCATCCCACCCATCCGGAAGCCAGGTGGACCTGTGGAAGATCCCTAACTACGGTTCTTCAAT
CACCGAGGCTACTCACCTGGCCCCCTCTGTCTACCCTCCCGGTTTCGGCGAAGTGCTGGTCTTCTTCATG
AGCAAGATGCCAGGACCTGGTGCTTACAACCTGCCCTGCCTGCTGCCACAGGAGTACATCTCACACCTCG
CTTCTGAGCAGGCTCCAACTGTGGGTGAAGCTGCCCTGCTGCACTACGTCGACCCAGACACCGGTCGCAA
CCTGGGCGAGTTCAAGGCCTACCCTGACGGATTCCTGACTTGCGTGCCCAACGGAGCTTCCAGCGGTCCT
CAGCAGCTGCCCATCAACGGAGTGTTCGTCTTCGTGAGCTGGGTGTCTCGTTTCTACCAGCTGAAGCCTG
TCGGTACTGCTTCTTCAGCTAGGGGTAGGCTGGGCCTGCGCCGTTGATGAGAATTCAAAGGCCTACGTCG
ACGAGCTCACTAGTCGCGGCCGCTTTCGAATCTAGAGCCTGCAGTCTCGAGGCATGCGGTACCAAGCTTG
TCGAGAAGTACTAGAGGATCATAATCAGCCATACCACATTTGTAGAGGTTTTACTTGCTTTAAAAAACCT
CCCACACCTCCCCCTGAACCTGAAACATAAAATGAATGCAATTGTTGTTGTTAACTTGTTTATTGCAGCT
TATAATGGTTACAAATAAAGCAATAGCATCACAAATTTCACAAATAAAGCATTTTTTTCACTGCATTCTA
GTTGTGGTTTGTCCAAACTCATCAATGTATCTTATCATGTCTGGATCTGATCACTGCTTGAGCCTAGGAG
ATCCGAACCAGATAAGTGAAATCTAGTTCCAAACTATTTTGTCATTTTTAATTTTCGTATTAGCTTACGA
CGCTACACCCAGTTCCCATCTATTTTGTCACTCTTCCCTAAATAATCCTTAAAAACTCCATTTCCACCCC
TCCCAGTTCCCAACTATTTTGTCCGCCCACAGCGGGGCATTTTTCTTCCTGTTATGTTTTTAATCAAACA
TCCTGCCAACTCCATGTGACAAACCGTCATCTTCGGCTACTTTTTCTCTGTCACAGAATGAAAATTTTTC
TGTCATCTCTTCGTTATTAATGTTTGTAATTGACTGAATATCAACGCTTATTTGCAGCCTGAATGGCGAA
TGGG
[124 nt withheld, positions 2455-2578]
C
[91 nt withheld, positions 2580-2670]
A
[49 nt withheld, positions 2672-2720]
CCTTTGACGTTGGAGTCCACGTTCTT
[37 nt withheld, positions 2747-2783]
ACCCTATCTCGGTCTATTCTTTTGATTTATAAGGGATTTTGCCGATTTCGGCCTATTGGTTAAAAAATGA
GCTGATTTAACAAAAATTTAACGCGAATTTTAACAAAATATTAACGCTTACAATTTAGGTGGCACTTTTC
GGGGAAATGTGCGCGGAACCCCTATTTGTTTATTTTTCTAAATACATTCAAATATGTATCCGCTCATGAG
ACAATAACCCTGATAAATGCTTCAATAATATTGAAAAAGGAAGAGTATGAGTATTCAACATTTCCGTGTC
GCCCTTATTCCCTTTTTTGCGGCATTTTGCCTTCCTGTTTTTGCTCACCCAGAAACGCTGGTGAAAGTAA
AAGATGCTGAAGATCAGTTGGGTGCACGAGTGGGTTACATCGAACTGGATCTCAACAGCGGTAAGATCCT
TGAGAGTTTTCGCCCCGAAGAACGTTTTCCAATGATGAGCACTTTTAAAGTTCTGCTATGTGGCGCGGTA
TTATCCCGTATTGACGCCGGGCAAGAGCAACTCGGTCGCCGCATACACTATTCTCAGAATGACTTGGTTG
AGTACTCACCAGTCACAGAAAAGCATCTTACGGATGGCATGACAGTAAGAGAATTATGCAGTGCTGCCAT
AACCATGAGTGATAACACTGCGGCCAACTTACTTCTGACAACGATCGGAGGACCGAAGGAGCTAACCGCT
TTTTTGCACAACATGGGGGATCATGTAACTCGCCTTGATCGTTGGGAACCGGAGCTGAATGAAGCCATAC
CAAACGACGAGCGTGACACCACGATGCCTGTAGCAATGGCAACAACGTTGCGCAAACTATTAACTGGCGA
ACTACTTACTCTAGCTTCCCGGCAACAATTAATAGACTGGATGGAGGCGGATAAAGTTGCAGGACCACTT
CTGCGCTCGGCCCTTCCGGCTGGCTGGTTTATTGCTGATAAATCTGGAGCCGGTGAGCGTGGGTCTCGCG
GTATCATTGCAGCACTGGGGCCAGATGGTAAGCCCTCCCGTATCGTAGTTATCTACACGACGGGGAGTCA
GGCAACTATGGATGAACGAAATAGACAGATCGCTGAGATAGGTGCCTCACTGATTAAGCATTGGTAACTG
TCAGACCAAGTTTACTCATATATACTTTAGATTGATTTAAAACTTCATTTTTAATTTAAAAGGATCTAGG
TGAAGATCCTTTTTGATAATCTCATGACCAAAATCCCTTAACGTGAGTTTTCGTTCCACTGAGCGTCAGA
CCCCGTAGAAAAGATCAAAGGATCTTCTTGAGATCCTTTTTTTCTGCGCGTAATCTGCTGCTTGCAAACA
AAAAAACCACCGCTACCAGCGGTGGTTTGTTTGCCGGATCAAGAGCTACCAACTCTTTTTCCGAAGGTAA
CTGGCTTCAGCAGAGCGCAGATACCAAATACTGTTCTTCTAGTGTAGCCGTAGTTAGGCCACCACTTCAA
GAACTCTGTAGCACCGCCTACATACCTCGCTCTGCTAATCCTGTTACCAGTGGCTGCTGCCAGTGGCGAT
AAGTCGTGTCTTACCGGGTTGGACTCAAGACGATAGTTACCGGATAAGGCGCAGCGGTCGGGCTGAACGG
GGGGTTCGTGCACACAGCCCAGCTTGGAGCGAACGACCTACACCGAACTGAGATACCTACAGCGTGAGCT
ATGAGAAAGCGCCACGCTTCCCGAAGGGAGAAAGGCGGACAGGTATCCGGTAAGCGGCAGGGTCGGAACA
GGAGAGCGCACGAGGGAGCTTCCAGGGGGAAACGCCTGGTATCTTTATAGTCCTGTCGGGTTTCGCCACC
TCTGACTTGAGCGTCGATTTTTGTGATGCTCGTCAGGGGGGCGGAGCCTATGGAAAAACGCCAGCAACGC
GGCCTTTTTACGGTTCCTGGCCTTTTGCTGGCCTTTTGCTCACATGTTCTTTCCTGCGTTATCCCCTGAT
TCTGTGGATAACCGTATTACCGCCTTTGAGTGAGCTGATACCGCTCGCCGCAGCCGAACGACCGAGCGCA
GCGAGTCAGTGAGCGAGGAAGCGGAAGAGCGCCTGATGCGGTATTTTCTCCTTACGCATCTGTGCGGTAT
TTCACACCGCATAGACCAGCCGCGTAACCTGGCAAAATCGGTTACGGTTGAGTAATAAATGGATGCCCTG
CGTAAGCGGGTGTGGGCGGACAATAAAGTCTTAAACTGAACAAAATAGATCTAAACTATGACAATAAAGT
CTTAAACTAGACAGAATAGTTGTAAACTGAAATCAGTCCAGTTATGCTGTGAAAAAGCATACTGGACTTT
TGTTATGGCTAAAGCAAACTCTTCATTTTCTGAAGTGCAAATTGCCCGTCGTATTAAAGAGGGGCGTGGC
CAAGGGCATGGTAAAGACTATATTCGCGGCGTTGTGACAATTTACCGAACAACTCCGCGGCCGGGAAGCC
GATCTCGGCTTGAACGAATTGTTAGGTGGCGGTACTTGGGTCGATATCAAAGTGCATCACTTCTTCCCGT
ATGCCCAACTTTGTATAGAGAGCCACTGCGGGATCGTCACCGTAATCTGCTTGCACGTAGATCACATAAG
CACCAAGCGCGTTGGCCTCATGCTTGAGGAGATTGATGAGCGCGGTGGCAATGCCCTGCCTCCGGTGCTC
GCCGGAGACTGCGAGATCATAGATATAGATCTCACTACGCGGCTGCTCAAACTTGGGCAGAACGTAAGCC
GCGAGAGCGCCAACAACCGCTTCTTGGTCGAAGGCAGCAAGCGCGATGAATGTCTTACTACGGAGCAAGT
TCCCGAGGTAATCGGAGTCCGGCTGATGTTGGGAGTAGGTGGCTACGTCTCCGAACTCACGACCGAAAAG
ATCAAGAGCAGCCCGCATGGATTTGACTTGGTCAGGGCCGAGCCTACATGTGCGAATGATGCCCATACTT
GAGCCACCTAACTTTGTTTTAGGGCGACTGCCCTGCTGCGTAACATCGTTGCTGCTGCGTAACATCGTTG
CTGCTCCATAACATCAAACATCGACCCACGGCGTAACGCGCTTGCTGCTTGGATGCCCGAGGCATAGACT
GTACAAAAAAACAGTCATAACAAGCCATGAAAACCGCCACTGCGCCGTTACCACCGCTGCGTTCGGTCAA
GGTTCTGGACCAGTTGCGTGAGCGCATACGCTACTTGCATTACAGTTTACGAACCGAACAGGCTTATGTC
AACTGGGTTCGTGCCTTCATCCGTTTCCACGGTGTGCGTCACCCGGCAACCTTGGGCAGCAGCGAAGTCG
AGGCATTTCTGTCCTGGCTGGCGAACGAGCGCAAGGTTTCGGTCTCCACGCATCGTCAGGCATTGGCGGC
CTTGCTGTTCTTCTACGGCAAGGTGCTGTGCACGGATCTGCCCTGGCTTCAGGAGATCGGAAGACCTCGG
CCGTCGCGGCGCTTGCCGGTGGTGCTGACCCCGGATGAAGTGGTTCGCATCCTCGGTTTTCTGGAAGGCG
AGCATCGTTTGTTCGCCCAGGACTCTAGCTATAGTTCTAGTGGTTGGCTACGTATACTCCGGAATATTAA
TAG
